>Addgene plasmid #188722 | p2151 pHAGE-hSPC-TFEB-TagBFP-W | addgene full sequence | sequence record 372785 | Addgene NGS Result
TGGAAGGGCTAATTCACTCCCAAAGAAGACAAGATATCCTTGATCTGTGGATCTACCACACACAAGGCTA
CTTCCCTGATTAGCAGAACTACACACCAGGGCCAGGGGTCAGATATCCACTGACCTTTGGATGGTGCTAC
AAGCTAGTACCAGTTGAGCCAGATAAGGTAGAAGAGGCCAATAAAGGAGAGAACACCAGCTTGTTACACC
CTGTGAGCCTGCATGGGATGGATGACCCGGAGAGAGAAGTGTTAGAGTGGAGGTTTGACAGCCGCCTAGC
ATTTCATCACGTGGCCCGAGAGCTGCATCCGGAGTACTTCAAGAACTGCTGATATCGAGCTTGCTACAAG
GGACTTTCCGCTGGGGACTTTCCAGGGAGGCGTGGCCTGGGCGGGACTGGGGAGTGGCGAGCCCTCAGAT
CCTGCATATAAGCAGCTGCTTTTTGCCTGTACTGGGTCTCTCTGGTTAGACCAGATCTGAGCCTGGGAGC
TCTCTGGCTAACTAGGGAACCCACTGCTTAAGCCTCAATAAAGCTTGCCTTGAGTGCTTCAAGTAGTGTG
TGCCCGTCTGTTGTGTGACTCTGGTAACTAGAGATCCCTCAGACCCTTTTAGTCAGTGTGGAAAATCTCT
AGCAGTGGCGCCCGAACAGGGACTTGAAAGCGAAAGGGAAACCAGAGGAGCTCTCTCGACGCAGGACTCG
GCTTGCTGAAGCGCGCACGGCAAGAGGCGAGGGGCGGCGACTGGTGAGTACGCCAAAAATTTTGACTAGC
GGAGGCTAGAAGGAGAGAGATGGGTGCGAGAGCGTCAGTATTAAGCGGGGGAGAATTAGATCGCGATGGG
AAAAAATTCGGTTAAGGCCAGGGGGAAAGAAAAAATATAAATTAAAACATATAGTATGGGCAAGCAGGGA
GCTAGAACGATTCGCAGTTAATCCTGGCCTGTTAGAAACATCAGAAGGCTGTAGACAAATACTGGGACAG
CTACAACCATCCCTTCAGACAGGATCAGAAGAACTTAGATCATTATATAATACAGTAGCAACCCTCTATT
GTGTGCATCAAAGGATAGAGATAAAAGACACCAAGGAAGCTTTAGACAAGATAGAGGAAGAGCAAAACAA
AAGTAAGACCACCGCACAGCAAGCGGCCGGCCGCTGATCTTCAGACCTGGAGGAGGAGATATGAGGGACA
ATTGGAGAAGTGAATTATATAAATATAAAGTAGTAAAAATTGAACCATTAGGAGTAGCACCCACCAAGGC
AAAGAGAAGAGTGGTGCAGAGAGAAAAAAGAGCAGTGGGAATAGGAGCTTTGTTCCTTGGGTTCTTGGGA
GCAGCAGGAAGCACTATGGGCGCAGCGTCAATGACGCTGACGGTACAGGCCAGACAATTATTGTCTGGTA
TAGTGCAGCAGCAGAACAATTTGCTGAGGGCTATTGAGGCGCAACAGCATCTGTTGCAACTCACAGTCTG
GGGCATCAAGCAGCTCCAGGCAAGAATCCTGGCTGTGGAAAGATACCTAAAGGATCAACAGCTCCTGGGG
ATTTGGGGTTGCTCTGGAAAACTCATTTGCACCACTGCTGTGCCTTGGAATGCTAGTTGGAGTAATAAAT
CTCTGGAACAGATTTGGAATCACACGACCTGGATGGAGTGGGACAGAGAAATTAACAATTACACAAGCTT
AATACACTCCTTAATTGAAGAATCGCAAAACCAGCAAGAAAAGAATGAACAAGAATTATTGGAATTAGAT
AAATGGGCAAGTTTGTGGAATTGGTTTAACATAACAAATTGGCTGTGGTATATAAAATTATTCATAATGA
TAGTAGGAGGCTTGGTAGGTTTAAGAATAGTTTTTGCTGTACTTTCTATAGTGAATAGAGTTAGGCAGGG
ATATTCACCATTATCGTTTCAGACCCACCTCCCAACCCCGAGGGGACCCGACAGGCCCGAAGGAATAGAA
GAAGAAGGTGGAGAGAGAGACAGAGACAGATCCATTCGATTAGTGAACGGATCTCGACGGTATCGCCGAA
TTCACAAATGGCAGTATTCATCCACAATTTTAAAAGAAAAGGGGGGATTGGGGGGTACAGTGCAGGGGAA
AGAATAGTAGACATAATAGCAACAGACATACAAACTAAAGAATTACAAAAACAAATTACAAAAATTCAAA
ATTTTCGGGTTTATTACAGGGACAGCAGAGATCCAGTTTGGACTAGTATGCGGTGTGAAATACCGCACAG
ATGCGTAAGGAGAAAATACCGCATCAGGCGCCATTCGCCATTCAGGCTGCGCAACTGTTGGGAAGGGCGA
TCGGTGCGGGCCTCTTCGCTATTACGCCAGCTGGCGAAAGGGGGATGTGCTGCAAGGCGATTAAGTTGGG
TAACGCCAGGGTTTTCCCAGTCACGACGTTGTAAAACGACGGCCAGTGCCAAGCTTGAAGACTGCTGCTC
TCTACCACGTTAGCTCCCCTGTGGCGGAGGATGACTGTCCTAAGAGCTCATAGGCACGGGGCAAGGGGAG
CCTGGCTGTCAGCTGCCTGGGCTTCTAGTCTTGTGCTTTTTGCACACCAGTCCAGGGAACGAAGACCACT
GGCTTTAAGATGCTTCCCCAGCTGTCCCCAGACTCTGCCAGCAGGGGATTCTCTGGTCTGAGCTTAAGTT
GTGTTCTCCCAGCCAGGGATGCCCCTGCCCTTTGATGTCTCCTTGCTGCCACACATTTAGCCGCCCTCCC
CATGCCAGCTTGGGGGGAGGGAAGCAGTGGGGGTAGGGAGGTGGCTGGGGCAGCTGGGCAACTGTCCCCA
CCCGTCCCTGGCACGGCTCTGCCCAGTACACAAAGAGCAAAGTGAATCTTGTCCCCACCCCTGCAGCTGA
GGGGCTGGAGGAGGAAACGGGGAGGCCCACACAGAAGGGGTGGCCACCGTGGGGCTGTCCATCACTCAGG
GCTCTCAGAGGGAGTCAACCCAGAAACAGACAAAGAGGGTGAGTCTGGGCTGTGTTCTTAGCTAGTGAGA
GGTCCCCTAGAGGATGAAGTAGATGATGCTAATGAGGATGACTGGATGTCACACCCATGATGCTATTAGG
TCCTCATAATAGCATAGTGAGGTGGACAGCTAGTACCTGACCCATCTCACAGATGAACATACTAATGCCT
AACAAAGCAGAACGACTCACGCTGGGTCCCAGAGCTGGCCAGTGGAAGCACTGAGACCTCCACATACTGA
AGGCATGGACTATTGACCGCTGTTGGTATTGGTCTCATCATTGACTATCATTAAGTGTTGGCTGTTTGCA
TGCTTCCTGCCCAGTGGCAGGTTCAAAGAAGCCCGCAGGAAGCGTGCTCCTTTCTTTCCCAGGGCCCGCA
ATTGGGCTGGAAGATAGAGCAACAAAAAGCGCCCATGTAACTCATGGGAACATTCATGTGTGCTGAATGG
CAGGTGAAGGTGCCACAGAGAGGCTGAGGATTTCAGAGGGCACCATGAACTGGAGTGAGGTCGCAGAGCA
GGTGCCATTGGCTCTTGGCCTGTTTGGGTGGGTGGCATTCAGAGAGGTGGAAGGTCAGATGCACTGTTCA
CGCCTGTAATCTCAGCACTTTGGAAGGCCAAGGTAGGAGGATCACACGAGGCCAGGAGATCAACGCTGCA
GTGAGCTATGAAGCTGTGATTGCACCACTGCACTGCAGCTTGGGTAACAGAGTGAGACCCTGTCTCTAAA
TAATTAAATAAATAAAATAAAAATAAAACCGGAGAAGTGGAGAGGGATTGGAGGTGGGCTTTCACAGAGG
GAGAAACGGCTTAAGTACAGGCCAAAAAGTGAGAAGGCTGCAGACAGGGCTGGTAGGGGGAGGGGGAAAT
TTGGCACACCCAGCTAAAGGTCCTTCTGTGTCTCCTTCTCCAAGGAACCCAAGACCTTCACTTGGTTGGT
GTGAGCACTCCAGGAGGCAGGCACCCTCCCTCAGCCCTCAAGCAAGCAAAAATGGGTTTAAAAAAAGAAG
GAGAAGAAGCAGCAGCAGCAGCCGCCACAGAGCTTGTGACAGCTACAGCCTAAGGGCAACAGGCAGGGGA
GACCAAGGACCAGAAAGAGCAGAGGCTTTTTCAAAGAAAGAGATCCCTCTCCCAGCACCCAGCGATGGCG
GCAAACCCCACCCACAGTGCCTGCTAAGAACAAGTCCCACGTGAGAACAACATGGCCCCCCGAGATGCCC
ACAGGGACCCCGAGATGCCTGCAGTGCTTGGCTCTCCCGCTGGCCAGCTGCCCACCTGGCTCAGGCCCAG
TACTCGTGAGTCAGCCGATCAATCCCAATGTTGCCAGGATGATGGGGGCGGGAGTAAGGGCCCTGGGGGA
GGGCAGGGGTGGGCACTGCAGGCGAGCTGTCTCCCACATCTGGCACCTGCACACAGCTGAGGCCGAGCTG
AGAGGATGCTTCTGTGGGCTCCCCCTCCTCCCGGCACCCCTCCCCTCCTTTCACTGTCCTAGGACACTCT
CTGGCTGCTGGAGTCTTAGGCAAATATTTAAAGGGGCAGCAAGGGGGTGAGGAGGGTGGTGGGAGCAAAC
ACTTCCCTCCCTTTCTTCCTCCCTGCGCTTCTCAGGGGCTCTCAGTTCAGATGCCATGCTGTTATGCAAC
CTTGGGGCTGAAGGCCCTCCAGATGGAGAGGGGGACAGGGGAACCTGCCAGCTCATGACCGAAGGGCAGG
GCCCAGGTGGGAGGGGGCTGGGGCAGGGGACAGGAACTGGGGTGGCATGTTAAAGGACAGGAGGCTGGTT
GGGCATGGTGGCTCACACCTGTAATCCTAGCACTTTAGGAGGCCGAGATCACTTGAGCCCAGGAGTTCAA
GACCAGCCTGGGCAACATGGTGAAAACTCATCTCTATAAAACAAGCAAAAATTAGCTGGGCACAATGGCA
TGCACTGGTAGTCCCAGCTACTTGGGATGCTGAGGTGTGAGGATCACCGGAGTCCAGGAGGTCAACGCTG
CAGTGAGCAGTGATCTCGCTACTGCATGCCAGCCTGGGTGATAAAGTGAGACCCTGTCTCACAACAAAAC
AAAACAAAACAAAACAAAAGGATAGGAGGTTAAGGGAGCGAGCCCAGGCCTGGACTCTGCCACAGTCACC
TGAGTTTAGAGGTGAAGGGACTTTAGAGACCACCTGGCCCAAGGAGTGAAAGGGAACCTGAGAGAAAGGG
TGAGCCAGCCCAAAGTCATTGGCAGATTTGACCTCGTAAATACATAGAGATGGCTTTGGGAAGGCACTAG
GAAAGACAGAGAAAAGAGAAGGAGACAGTCCTCAAAGCTGATCGTATTTGGGTGAGTATTATTCTCAGGG
CAAATTTAGGATCAGAGGATGCAGAAAGGGGAGTCTAGAGGGGTAGAGTGTAGACCACAGGGTGAGTGAG
CTGATTCGAGGATGGGGAGACTGGGAGCCCACCAGTGACCAGAGCCAGCCCTGTTCAGGGCTGTCCGGGC
AGAAGAAAGCAGTGTCAGACCTGGAATCTGCCATCAGCACAGCCTGCAATTGACAGACAAGCCCAGAGCA
AAGAAGGAAGCACTGCACATGAGTAAGAGCTTGCCACCAGTGGGGACAGAGTTTCCAGAATTAGGAAAAT
AATCACTGGGGGCAAGTTTGAGGTTGGTACCAGATATGTGGGAGGAGGCAAGGTAAGGGAAAGAGTACTT
GAAGTTGGAACTGGTCCTTGCAGGGAAATGCACATTTATGAAACCCCGAAAACTGATGTCAAAGCACCTC
CTGCCTTGGGCAGAGTCCTCTCAGAGTCTACAGGTGCTGCCTCCAGAACCCTCTTCCTGGAGCGCATCCC
TATGTATCTAGAAATTCTGCTGGGAAATATGATGGTCAGACCCTTGGCCACCTGAAAGGTTCAGGGTGGT
AGAAGAAAAAGGAAAGCCACAGGGCAGCAGGGGCAGGTGCCAGCAAGGAAGGCAGGCACGCCAGGAAGAC
ACCCATGGTGAGAAGTGCAGATGGCCCGAGGGCAAGTTTGCTCAACTCACCCAGGTTTGCTCTTGCTGGG
GCCAAGAGGACTCATGTGCCAGGGCCAAGGGCCCTTGGGGGCTCTCACAGGGGGCTTATCTGGGCTTCGG
TTCTGGAGGGCCAGGAACAAACAGGCTTCAAAGCCAAGGGCTTGGCTGGCACACAGGGGGCTTGGTCCTT
CACCTCTGTCCCCTCTCCCTACGGACACATATAAGACCCTGGTCACACCTGGGAGAGGAGGAGAGGAGAG
CATAGCACCTGCAGGTCGACTGAACCGTCAGATCCGCTAGCGCTACCGGACTCAGATCTCGAGCTCAAGC
TTGCCACCATGGCGTCACGCATAGGGTTGCGCATGCAGCTCATGCGGGAGCAGGCGCAGCAGGAGGAGCA
ACGGGAGCGCATGCAGCAACAGGCTGTCATGCATTACATGCAGCAGCAGCAGCAGCAGCAACAGCAGCAG
CTCGGAGGGCCGCCCACCCCGGCCATCAATACCCCCGTCCACTTCCAGTCGCCACCACCTGTGCCTGGGG
AGGTGTTGAAGGTGCAGTCCTACCTGGAGAATCCCACATCCTACCATCTGCAGCAGTCGCAGCATCAGAA
GGTGCGGGAGTACCTGTCCGAGACCTATGGGAACAAGTTTGCTGCCCACATCAGCCCAGCCCAGGGCTCT
CCGAAACCCCCACCAGCCGCCTCCCCAGGGGTGCGAGCTGGACACGTGCTGTCCTCCTCCGCTGGCAACA
GTGCTCCCAATAGCCCCATGGCCATGCTGCACATTGGCTCCAACCCTGAGAGGGAGTTGGATGATGTCAT
TGACAACATTATGCGTCTGGACGATGTCCTTGGCTACATCAATCCTGAAATGCAGATGCCCAACACGCTA
CCCCTGTCCAGCAGCCACCTGAATGTGTACAGCAGCGACCCCCAGGTCACAGCCTCCCTGGTGGGCGTCA
CCAGCAGCTCCTGCCCTGCGGACCTGACCCAGAAGCGAGAGCTCACAGATGCTGAGAGCAGGGCCCTGGC
CAAGGAGCGGCAGAAGAAAGACAATCACAACTTAATTGAAAGGAGACGAAGGTTCAACATCAATGACCGC
ATCAAGGAGTTGGGAATGCTGATCCCCAAGGCCAATGACCTGGACGTGCGCTGGAACAAGGGCACCATCC
TCAAGGCCTCTGTGGATTACATCCGGAGGATGCAGAAGGACCTGCAAAAGTCCAGGGAGCTGGAGAACCA
CTCTCGCCGCCTGGAGATGACCAACAAGCAGCTCTGGCTCCGTATCCAGGAGCTGGAGATGCAGGCTCGA
GTGCACGGCCTCCCTACCACCTCCCCGTCCGGCATGAACATGGCTGAGCTGGCCCAGCAGGTGGTGAAGC
AGGAGCTGCCTAGCGAAGAGGGCCCAGGGGAGGCCCTGATGCTGGGGGCTGAGGTCCCTGACCCTGAGCC
ACTGCCAGCTCTGCCCCCGCAAGCCCCGCTGCCCCTGCCCACCCAGCCACCGTCCCCATTCCATCACCTG
GACTTCAGCCACAGCCTGAGCTTTGGGGGCAGGGAGGACGAGGGTCCCCCGGGCTACCCCGAACCCCTGG
CGCCGGGGCATGGCTCCCCATTCCCCAGCCTGTCCAAGAAGGATCTGGACCTCATGCTCCTGGACGACTC
ACTGCTACCGCTGGCCTCTGATCCACTTCTGTCCACCATGTCCCCCGAGGCCTCCAAGGCCAGCAGCCGC
CGGAGCAGCTTCAGCATGGAGGAGGGCGATGTGCTGAAGGTACCGCGGGCCCGGGATCCACCGGTCGCGG
CCGCCATGAGCGAGCTGATTAAGGAGAACATGCACATGAAGCTGTACATGGAGGGCACCGTGGACAACCA
TCACTTCAAGTGCACATCCGAGGGCGAAGGCAAGCCCTACGAGGGCACCCAGACCATGAGAATCAAGGTG
GTCGAGGGCGGCCCTCTCCCCTTCGCCTTCGACATCCTGGCTACTAGCTTCCTCTACGGCAGCAAGACCT
TCATCAACCACACCCAGGGCATCCCCGACTTCTTCAAGCAGTCCTTCCCTGAGGGCTTCACATGGGAGAG
AGTCACCACATACGAAGACGGGGGCGTGCTGACCGCTACCCAGGACACCAGCCTCCAGGACGGCTGCCTC
ATCTACAACGTCAAGATCAGAGGGGTGAACTTCACATCCAACGGCCCTGTGATGCAGAAGAAAACACTCG
GCTGGGAGGCCTTCACCGAGACGCTGTACCCCGCTGACGGCGGCCTGGAAGGCAGAAACGACATGGCCCT
GAAGCTCGTGGGCGGGAGCCATCTGATCGCAAACATCAAGACCACATATAGATCCAAGAAACCCGCTAAG
AACCTCAAGATGCCTGGCGTCTACTATGTGGACTACAGACTGGAAAGAATCAAGGAGGCCAACAACGAGA
CCTACGTCGAGCAGCACGAGGTGGCAGTGGCCAGATACTGCGACCTCCCTAGCAAACTGGGGCACAAGCT
TAATTAAAGGATCCTAATCAACCTCTGGATTACAAAATTTGTGAAAGATTGACTGGTATTCTTAACTATG
TTGCTCCTTTTACGCTATGTGGATACGCTGCTTTAATGCCTTTGTATCATGCTATTGCTTCCCGTATGGC
TTTCATTTTCTCCTCCTTGTATAAATCCTGGTTGCTGTCTCTTTATGAGGAGTTGTGGCCCGTTGTCAGG
CAACGTGGCGTGGTGTGCACTGTGTTTGCTGACGCAACCCCCACTGGTTGGGGCATTGCCACCACCTGTC
AGCTCCTTTCCGGGACTTTCGCTTTCCCCCTCCCTATTGCCACGGCGGAACTCATCGCCGCCTGCCTTGC
CCGCTGCTGGACAGGGGCTCGGCTGTTGGGCACTGACAATTCCGTGGTGTTGTCGGGGAAATCATCGTCC
TTTCCTTGGCTGCTCGCCTGTGTTGCCACCTGGATTCTGCGCGGGACGTCCTTCTGCTACGTCCCTTCGG
CCCTCAATCCAGCGGACCTTCCTTCCCGCGGCCTGCTGCCGGCTCTGCGGCCTCTTCCGCGTCTTCGCCT
TCGCCCTCAGACGAGTCGGATCTCCCTTTGGGCCGCCTCCCCGCCTGGTACCTTTAAGACCAATGACTTA
CAAGGCAGCTGTAGATCTTAGCCACTTTTTAAAAGAAAAGGGGGGACTGGAAGGGCTAATTCACTCCCAA
CGAAGACAAGATCACCTGCAGGACAGGCGCGCCCTGCTTTTTGCTTGTACTGGGTCTCTCTGGTTAGACC
AGATCTGAGCCTGGGAGCTCTCTGGCTAACTAGGGAACCCACTGCTTAAGCCTCAATAAAGCTTGCCTTG
AGTGCTTCAAGTAGTGTGTGCCCGTCTGTTGTGTGACTCTGGTAACTAGAGATCCCTCAGACCCTTTTAG
TCAGTGTGGAAAATCTCTAGCACCCGGGCGATTAAGGAAAGGGCTAGATCATTCTTGAAGACGAAAGGGC
CTCGTGATACGCCTATTTTTATAGGTTAATGTCATGATAATAATGGTTTCTTAGACGTCAGGTGGCACTT
TTCGGGGAAATGTGCGCGGAACCCCTATTTGTTTATTTTTCTAAATACATTCAAATATGTATCCGCTCAT
GAGACAATAACCCTGATAAATGCTTCAATAATATTGAAAAAGGAAGAGTATGAGTATTCAACATTTCCGT
GTCGCCCTTATTCCCTTTTTTGCGGCATTTTGCCTTCCTGTTTTTGCTCACCCAGAAACGCTGGTGAAAG
TAAAAGATGCTGAAGATCAGTTGGGTGCACGAGTGGGTTACATCGAACTGGATCTCAACAGCGGTAAGAT
CCTTGAGAGTTTTCGCCCCGAAGAACGTTTTCCAATGATGAGCACTTTTAAAGTTCTGCTATGTGGCGCG
GTATTATCCCGTGTTGACGCCGGGCAAGAGCAACTCGGTCGCCGCATACACTATTCTCAGAATGACTTGG
TTGAGTACTCACCAGTCACAGAAAAGCATCTTACGGATGGCATGACAGTAAGAGAATTATGCAGTGCTGC
CATAACCATGAGTGATAACACTGCGGCCAACTTACTTCTGACAACGATCGGAGGACCGAAGGAGCTAACC
GCTTTTTTGCACAACATGGGGGATCATGTAACTCGCCTTGATCGTTGGGAACCGGAGCTGAATGAAGCCA
TACCAAACGACGAGCGTGACACCACGATGCCTGTAGCAATGGCAACAACGTTGCGCAAACTATTAACTGG
CGAACTACTTACTCTAGCTTCCCGGCAACAATTAATAGACTGGATGGAGGCGGATAAAGTTGCAGGACCA
CTTCTGCGCTCGGCCCTTCCGGCTGGCTGGTTTATTGCTGATAAATCTGGAGCCGGTGAGCGTGGGTCTC
GCGGTATCATTGCAGCACTGGGGCCAGATGGTAAGCCCTCCCGTATCGTAGTTATCTACACGACGGGGAG
TCAGGCAACTATGGATGAACGAAATAGACAGATCGCTGAGATAGGTGCCTCACTGATTAAGCATTGGTAA
CTGTCAGACCAAGTTTACTCATATATACTTTAGATTGATTTAAAACTTCATTTTTAATTTAAAAGGATCT
AGGTGAAGATCCTTTTTGATAATCTCATGACCAAAATCCCTTAACGTGAGTTTTCGTTCCACTGAGCGTC
AGACCCCGTAGAAAAGATCAAAGGATCTTCTTGAGATCCTTTTTTTCTGCGCGTAATCTGCTGCTTGCAA
ACAAAAAAACCACCGCTACCAGCGGTGGTTTGTTTGCCGGATCAAGAGCTACCAACTCTTTTTCCGAAGG
TAACTGGCTTCAGCAGAGCGCAGATACCAAATACTGTTCTTCTAGTGTAGCCGTAGTTAGGCCACCACTT
CAAGAACTCTGTAGCACCGCCTACATACCTCGCTCTGCTAATCCTGTTACCAGTGGCTGCTGCCAGTGGC
GATAAGTCGTGTCTTACCGGGTTGGACTCAAGACGATAGTTACCGGATAAGGCGCAGCGGTCGGGCTGAA
CGGGGGGTTCGTGCACACAGCCCAGCTTGGAGCGAACGACCTACACCGAACTGAGATACCTACAGCGTGA
GCTATGAGAAAGCGCCACGCTTCCCGAAGGGAGAAAGGCGGACAGGTATCCGGTAAGCGGCAGGGTCGGA
ACAGGAGAGCGCACGAGGGAGCTTCCAGGGGGAAACGCCTGGTATCTTTATAGTCCTGTCGGGTTTCGCC
ACCTCTGACTTGAGCGTCGATTTTTGTGATGCTCGTCAGGGGGGCGGAGCCTATGGAAAAACGCCAGCAA
CGCGGCCTTTTTACGGTTCCTGGCCTTTTGCTGGCCTTTTGCTCACATGTTCTTTCCTGCGTTATCCCCT
GATTCTGTGGATAACCGTATTACCGCCTTTGAGTGAGCTGATACCGCTCGCCGCAGCCGAACGACCGAGC
GCAGCGAGTCAGTGAGCGAGGAAGCGGAAGAGCGCCCAATACGCAAACCGCCTCTCCCCGCGCGTTGGCC
GATTCATTAATGCAGCAAGCTCATGGCTGACTAATTTTTTTTATTTATGCAGAGGCCGAGGCCGCCTCGG
CCTCTGAGCTATTCCAGAAGTAGTGAGGAGGCTTTTTTGGAGGCCTAGGCTTTTGCAAAAAGCTCCCCGT
GGCACGACAGGTTTCCCGACTGGAAAGCGGGCAGTGAGCGCAACGCAATTAATGTGAGTTAGCTCACTCA
TTAGGCACCCCAGGCTTTACACTTTATGCTTCCGGCTCGTATGTTGTGTGGAATTGTGAGCGGATAACAA
TTTCACACAGGAAACAGCTATGACATGATTACGAATTTCACAAATAAAGCATTTTTTTCACTGCATTCTA
GTTGTGGTTTGTCCAAACTCATCAATGTATCTTATCATGTCTGGATCAACTGGATAACTCAAGCTAACCA
AAATCATCCCAAACTTCCCACCCCATACCCTATTACCACTGCCAATTACCTGTGGTTTCATTTACTCTAA
ACCTGTGATTCCTCTGAATTATTTTCATTTTAAAGAAATTGTATTTGTTAAATATGTACTACAAACTTAG
TAGT
Features (pLannotate 1.2.2; 28 found; start..end, strand, type, name):
    377..634     +  LTR            5' LTR (truncated): truncated 5' long terminal repeat (LTR) from HIV-1
    681..806     +  misc_feature   HIV-1 Ψ: packaging signal of human immunodeficiency virus type 1
    790..1128    +  CDS            HIV-1 gag (fragment): gag protein from human immunodeficiency virus 1; gag
   1303..1536    +  misc_feature   RRE: The Rev response element (RRE) of HIV-1 allows for Rev-dependent mRNA export from the nucleus to the cytoplasm.
   1913..2013    +  CDS            Rev (fragment): human immunodeficiency virus 1 (HIV-1) Rev protein; rev; enhances nuclear export of unspliced and incompletely spliced viral mRNAs
   2058..2175    +  misc_feature   cPPT/CTS: central polypurine tract and central termination sequence of HIV-1
   2217..2268    +  misc_feature   bom (fragment): basis of mobility region from pBR322
   2274..2428    -  CDS            lacZα (fragment): LacZα fragment of β-galactosidase; lacZ fragment
   4814..5035    -  CDS            C9orf85 (fragment): CI085_HUMAN - Experimental evidence at protein level: Swiss-Prot protein existence level 1. From Homo sapiens (Human).
   5035..5058    +  misc_feature   pause site (fragment): RNA polymerase II transcriptional pause signal from the human α2 globin gene
   6266..6302    +  misc_feature   MCS (fragment): multiple cloning site
   6309..7736    +  CDS            TFEB: TFEB_HUMAN - Also known as BHLHE35. Experimental evidence at protein level: Swiss-Prot protein existence level 1. Transcription factor that acts as a master regulator of lysosomal biogenesis, autophagy, lysosomal exocytosis, lipid catabolism, energy metabolism and immune response (PubMed:21617040, PubMed:22576015, PubMed:22343943, PubMed:22692423, PubMed:30120233, PubMed:31672913). Specifically recognizes and binds E-box sequences (5'-CANNTG-3'); efficient DNA-binding requires dimerization with itself or with another MiT/TFE family member such as TFE3 or MITF (PubMed:1748288, PubMed:19556463,
   7739..7765    +  misc_feature   MCS (fragment): multiple cloning site
   7776..8477    +  CDS            TagBFP: monomeric blue fluorescent protein mammalian codon-optimized
   8486..9074    +  misc_feature   WPRE: woodchuck hepatitis virus posttranscriptional regulatory element
   9069..9179    +  CDS            nef (fragment): NEF_SIVS4 - Experimental evidence at protein level: Swiss-Prot protein existence level 1. Interferes with TCR signaling from the cell membrane. Interacts with CD247/TCRZ (TCR zeta chain) and exert potent down- regulation of cell surface TCR/CD3 complexes. From Simian immunodeficiency virus (isolate F236/smH4) (SIV-sm) (Simian immunodeficiency virus sooty mangabey monkey).
   9222..9402    +  LTR            5' LTR (truncated): truncated 5' long terminal repeat (LTR) from HIV-1
   9535..9639    +  promoter       AmpR promoter: bla
   9640..10500   +  CDS            AmpR: β-lactamase; bla; confers resistance to ampicillin, carbenicillin, and related antibiotics
  10671..11259   +  rep_origin     ori: high-copy-number ColE1/pMB1/pBR322/pUC origin of replication
  11442..11496   +  CDS            lacI (fragment): lac repressor; lacI; The lac repressor binds to the lac operator to inhibit transcription in E. coli. This inhibition can be relieved by adding lactose or isopropyl-β-D-thiogalactopyranoside (IPTG).
  11502..11595   +  rep_origin     SV40 ori (fragment): SV40 origin of replication
  11620..11657   +  CDS            lacI (fragment): lac repressor; lacI; The lac repressor binds to the lac operator to inhibit transcription in E. coli. This inhibition can be relieved by adding lactose or isopropyl-β-D-thiogalactopyranoside (IPTG).
  11670..11691   +  protein_bind   CAP binding site: CAP binding activates transcription in the presence of cAMP. E. coli catabolite activator protein
  11706..11736   +  promoter       lac promoter: promoter for the E. coli lac operon
  11740..11762   +  protein_bind   lac operator (fragment): The lac repressor binds to the lac operator to inhibit transcription in E. coli. This inhibition can be relieved by adding lactose or isopropyl-β-D-thiogalactopyranoside (IPTG). lac repressor encoded by lacI
  11794..11877   +  polyA_signal   SV40 poly(A) signal (fragment): SV40 polyadenylation signal
  12044..329     +  CDS            nef (fragment) (across the origin): NEF_HV1BR - Experimental evidence at protein level: Swiss-Prot protein existence level 1. Extracellular Nef protein targets CD4(+) T-lymphocytes for apoptosis by interacting with CXCR4 surface receptors (PubMed:14990729). From Human immunodeficiency virus type 1 group M subtype B (isolate BRU/LAI) (HIV-1).
