[The description below was written by a language model from this plasmid's Addgene catalogue record and pLannotate feature annotations shown in this document.]
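Description:
p2151 pHAGE-hSPC-TFEB-TagBFP-W is a 12,044 bp HIV-1-based lentiviral transfer vector derived from the pHAGE-EF1aL-eGFP-W backbone, in which the original promoter and reporter have been replaced by a surfactant protein C (SFTPC, "hSP-C") promoter driving a TFEB–TagBFP fusion. It is propagated in E. coli through a high-copy ColE1/pUC-type origin and selected with ampicillin via the bla gene. The recommended recombination-deficient host strain is consistent with the repeated LTR sequences the plasmid carries.

The viral portion contains the usual cis-acting elements: a 5′ LTR, the Ψ packaging signal with a short gag fragment, the Rev response element for nuclear export of the genomic RNA, and the cPPT/CTS, which aids nuclear import of the reverse-transcribed genome. Downstream lies a stretch of roughly 4 kb in which the annotation tool found only small, probably incidental matches. The hSP-C promoter named in the catalogue presumably occupies this region, although it is not annotated as such. The 1,428 bp human TFEB coding sequence follows, cloned between SpeI and NotI sites and joined through a short linker to a C-terminal, codon-optimised monomeric TagBFP. A WPRE downstream of the fusion enhances transcript stability and expression, and a truncated 3′ LTR closes the provirus.

TFEB is a bHLH transcription factor that acts as a master regulator of lysosomal biogenesis and autophagy. According to the record, the construct is intended for SFTPC promoter-driven expression of the blue fluorescent TFEB fusion. Because SFTPC is a marker gene of alveolar type II lung epithelial cells, this should restrict expression to, and allow visualisation in, that cell type after transduction.
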