Addgene plasmid #188722: p2151 pHAGE-hSPC-TFEB-TagBFP-W
Purpose: Lentiviral vector allowing for SFTPC-driven expression of TFEB:tagBFP fusion protein
Depositing lab: Darrell Kotton. Depositing organization: Boston University Medical Campus.
Backbone
  Vector backbone: pHAGE-EF1aL-eGFP-W
  Total vector size (bp): 12044
  Vector type: Lentiviral
Growth in bacteria
  Bacterial resistance: Ampicillin, 100 μg/mL
  Growth temperature: 37°C
  Growth strain: NEB Stable
  Copy number: Unknown
Gene/Insert
  Gene/Insert name: TFEB (alt name: transcription factor EB)
  Species: H. sapiens (human)
  Insert size (bp): 1428
  Entrez Gene: TFEB (a.k.a. ALPHATFEB, BHLHE35, TCFEB)
  Promoter: hSP-C
  Tag / fusion protein: tagBFP (C terminal on insert)
  Cloning method: Restriction Enzyme; 5′ cloning site SpeI (not destroyed); 3′ cloning site NotI (not destroyed)
  Sequencing primers: 5′ cctggacgactcactgctac; 3′ aaatttGCGGCCGCgaccggtggatcccgg
Terms and licenses: Academic/Nonprofit Terms; Industry Terms: Not Available to Industry
How to cite: p2151 pHAGE-hSPC-TFEB-TagBFP-W was a gift from Darrell Kotton (Addgene plasmid # 188722 ; http://n2t.net/addgene:188722 ; RRID:Addgene_188722)
